>Addgene plasmid #163785 | pRRL-MND-hCard11 R72K-T2A-GFP | addgene full sequence | sequence record 323582 | Addgene NGS Result
AGAGCTCGTTTAGTGAACCGTCAGATCGCCTGGAGACGCCATCCACGCTGTTTTGACTTCCATAGAAGGA
TCTCGACGCCGCCACCATGCCAGGAGGAGGGCCAGAGATGGATGACTACATGGAGACGCTGAAGGATGAA
GAGGACGCCTTGTGGGAGAATGTGGAGTGTAACCGGCACATGCTCAGCCGCTATATCAACCCTGCCAAGC
TCACGCCCTACCTGCGTCAGTGTAAGGTCATTGATGAGCAGGATGAAGATGAAGTGCTTAATGCCCCTAT
GCTGCCATCCAAGATCAACAAGGCAGGCCGGCTGTTGGACATTCTACATACCAAGGGGCAAAGGGGCTAT
GTGGTCTTCTTGGAGAGCCTAGAATTTTATTACCCAGAACTGTACAAACTGGTGACTGGGAAAGAGCCCA
CTCGGAGATTCTCCACCATTGTGGTGGAGGAAGGCCACGAGGGCCTCACGCACTTCCTGATGAACGAGGT
CATCAAGCTGCAGCAGCAGATGAAGGCCAAGGACCTGCAACGCTGCGAGCTGCTGGCCAGGTTGCGGCAG
CTGGAGGATGAGAAGAAGCAGATGACGCTGACGCGCGTGGAGCTGCTAACCTTCCAGGAGCGGTACTACA
AGATGAAGGAAGAGCGGGACAGCTACAATGACGAGCTGGTCAAGGTGAAGGACGACAACTACAACTTAGC
CATGCGCTACGCACAGCTCAGTGAGGAGAAGAACATGGCGGTCATGAGGAGCCGAGACCTCCAACTCGAG
ATCGATCAGCTAAAGCACCGGTTGAATAAGATGGAGGAGGAATGTAAGCTGGAGAGAAATCAGTCTCTAA
AACTGAAGAATGACATTGAAAATCGGCCCAAGAAGGAGCAGGTTCTGGAACTGGAGCGGGAGAATGAAAT
GCTGAAGACCAAAAACCAGGAGCTGCAGTCCATCATCCAGGCCGGGAAGCGCAGCCTGCCAGACTCAGAC
AAGGCCATCCTGGACATCTTGGAACACGACCGCAAGGAGGCCCTGGAGGACAGGCAGGAGCTGGTCAACA
GGATCTACAACCTGCAGGAGGAGGCCCGCCAGGCAGAGGAGCTGCGAGACAAGTACCTGGAGGAGAAGGA
GGACCTGGAGCTCAAGTGCTCGACCCTGGGAAAGGACTGTGAAATGTACAAGCACCGCATGAACACGGTC
ATGCTGCAGCTGGAGGAGGTGGAGCGGGAGCGGGACCAGGCCTTCCACTCCCGAGATGAAGCTCAGACAC
AGTACTCGCAGTGCTTAATCGAAAAGGACAAGTACAGGAAGCAGATCCGCGAGCTGGAGGAGAAGAACGA
TGAGATGAGGATCGAGATGGTGCGGCGGGAGGCCTGCATCGTCAACCTGGAGAGCAAGCTGCGGCGCCTC
TCCAAGGACAGCAACAACCTGGACCAGAGTCTGCCCAGGAACCTGCCAGTAACCATCATCTCTCAGGACT
TTGGGGATGCCAGCCCCAGGACCAATGGTCAAGAAGCTGACGATTCTTCCACCTCGGAGGAGTCACCTGA
AGACAGCAAGTACTTCCTGCCCTACCATCCGCCCCAGCGCAGGATGAACCTGAAGGGCATCCAGCTGCAG
AGAGCCAAATCCCCCATCAGCCTGAAGCGAACATCAGATTTTCAAGCCAAGGGGCACGAGGAAGAAGGCA
CGGATGCCAGCCCTAGCTCCTGCGGATCTCTGCCCATCACCAACTCCTTCACCAAGATGCAGCCCCCCCG
GAGCCGCAGCAGCATCATGTCAATCACCGCCGAGCCCCCGGGAAACGACTCCATCGTCAGACGCTACAAG
GAGGACGCGCCCCATCGCAGCACAGTCGAAGAAGACAATGACAGCGGCGGGTTTGACGCCTTAGATCTGG
ATGATGACAGTCACGAACGCTACTCCTTCGGACCCTCCTCCATCCACTCCTCCTCCTCCTCCCACCAATC
CGAGGGCCTGGATGCCTACGACCTGGAGCAGGTCAACCTCATGTTCAGGAAGTTCTCTCTGGAAAGACCC
TTCCGGCCTTCGGTCACCTCTGTGGGGCACGTGCGGGGCCCAGGGCCCTCGGTGCAGCACACGACGCTGA
ATGGCGACAGCCTCACCTCCCAGCTCACCCTGCTGGGGGGCAACGCGCGAGGGAGCTTCGTGCACTCGGT
CAAGCCTGGCTCTCTGGCCGAGAAAGCCGGCCTCCGTGAGGGCCACCAGCTGCTGCTGCTAGAAGGCTGC
ATCCGAGGCGAGAGGCAGAGTGTCCCGTTGGACACATGCACCAAAGAGGAAGCCCACTGGACCATCCAGA
GGTGCAGCGGCCCCGTCACGCTGCACTACAAGGTCAACCACGAAGGGTACCGGAAGCTGGTGAAGGACAT
GGAGGACGGCCTGATCACATCGGGGGACTCGTTCTACATCCGGCTGAACCTGAACATCTCCAGCCAGCTG
GACGCCTGCACCATGTCCCTGAAGTGTGACGATGTTGTGCACGTCCGTGACACCATGTACCAGGACAGGC
ACGAGTGGCTGTGCGCGCGGGTCGACCCTTTCACAGACCATGACCTGGATATGGGCACCATACCCAGCTA
CAGCCGAGCCCAGCAGCTCCTCCTGGTGAAACTGCAGCGCCTGATGCACCGAGGCAGCCGGGAGGAGGTA
GACGGCACCCACCACACCCTGCGGGCACTCCGGAACACCCTGCAGCCAGAAGAAGCGCTTTCAACAAGCG
ACCCCCGGGTCAGCCCCCGTCTCTCGCGAGCAAGCTTCCTTTTTGGCCAGCTCCTTCAGTTCGTCAGCAG
GTCCGAGAACAAGTATAAGCGGATGAACAGCAACGAGCGGGTCCGCATCATCTCGGGGAGTCCGCTAGGG
AGCCTGGCCCGGTCCTCGCTGGACGCCACCAAGCTCTTGACTGAGAAGCAGGAAGAGCTGGACCCTGAGA
GCGAGCTGGGCAAGAACCTCAGCCTCATCCCCTACAGCCTGGTACGCGCCTTCTACTGCGAGCGCCGCCG
GCCCGTGCTCTTCACACCCACCGTGCTGGCCAAGACGCTGGTGCAGAGGCTGCTCAACTCGGGAGGTGCC
ATGGAGTTCACCATCTGCAAGTCAGATATCGTCACAAGAGATGAGTTCCTCAGAAGGCAGAAGACGGAGA
CCATCATCTACTCCCGAGAGAAGAACCCCAACGCGTTCGAATGCATCGCCCCTGCCAACATTGAAGCTGT
GGCCGCCAAGAACAAGCACTGCCTGCTGGAGGCTGGGATCGGCTGCACAAGAGACTTGATCAAGTCCAAC
ATCTACCCCATCGTGCTCTTCATCCGGGTGTGTGAGAAGAACATCAAGAGGTTCAGAAAGCTGCTGCCCC
GACCTGAGACGGAGGAGGAGTTCCTGCGCGTGTGCCGGCTGAAGGAGAAGGAGCTGGAGGCCCTGCCGTG
CCTGTACGCCACGGTGGAACCTGACATGTGGGGCAGCGTAGAGGAGCTGCTCCGCGTTGTCAAGGACAAG
ATCGGCGAGGAGCAGCGCAAGACCATCTGGGTGGACGAGGACCAGCTGGGATCCGGTGAGGGCAGAGGAA
GTCTTCTAACATGCGGTGACGTGGAGGAGAATCCGGGCCCCATGGTGAGCAAGGGCGAGGAGCTGTTCAC
CGGGGTGGTGCCCATCCTGGTCGAGCTGGACGGCGACGTAAACGGCCACAAGTTCAGCGTGTCCGGCGAG
GGCGAGGGCGATGCCACCTACGGCAAGCTGACCCTGAAGTTCATCTGCACCACCGGCAAGCTGCCCGTGC
CCTGGCCCACCCTCGTGACCACCCTGACCTACGGCGTGCAGTGCTTCAGCCGCTACCCCGACCACATGAA
GCAGCACGACTTCTTCAAGTCCGCCATGCCCGAAGGCTACGTCCAGGAGCGCACCATCTTCTTCAAGGAC
GACGGCAACTACAAGACCCGCGCCGAGGTGAAGTTCGAGGGCGACACCCTGGTGAACCGCATCGAGCTGA
AGGGCATCGACTTCAAGGAGGACGGCAACATCCTGGGGCACAAGCTGGAGTACAACTACAACAGCCACAA
CGTCTATATCATGGCCGACAAGCAGAAGAACGGCATCAAGGTGAACTTCAAGATCCGCCACAACATCGAG
GACGGCAGCGTGCAGCTCGCCGACCACTACCAGCAGAACACCCCCATCGGCGACGGCCCCGTGCTGCTGC
CCGACAACCACTACCTGAGCACCCAGTCCGCCCTGAGCAAAGACCCCAACGAGAAGCGCGATCACATGGT
CCTGCTGGAGTTCGTGACCGCCGCCGGGATCACTCTCGGCATGGACGAGCTGTACAAGTGAATCTAGAGT
CGACAATCAACCTCTGGATTACAAAATTTGTGAAAGATTGACTGGTATTCTTAACTATGTTGCTCCTTTT
ACGCTATGTGGATACGCTGCTTTAATGCCTTTGTATCATGCTATTGCTTCCCGTATGGCTTTCATTTTCT
CCTCCTTGTATAAATCCTGGTTGCTGTCTCTTTATGAGGAGTTGTGGCCCGTTGTCAGGCAACGTGGCGT
GGTGTGCACTGTGTTTGCTGACGCAACCCCCACTGGTTGGGGCATTGCCACCACCTGTCAGCTCCTTTCC
GGGACTTTCGCTTTCCCCCTCCCTATTGCCACGGCGGAACTCATCGCCGCCTGCCTTGCCCGCTGCTGGA
CAGGGGCTCGGCTGTTGGGCACTGACAATTCCGTGGTGTTGTCGGGGAAGCTGACGTCCTTTCCATGGCT
GCTCGCCTGTGTTGCCACCTGGATTCTGCGCGGGACGTCCTTCTGCTACGTCCCTTCGGCCCTCAATCCA
GCGGACCTTCCTTCCCGCGGCCTGCTGCCGGCTCTGCGGCCTCTTCCGCGTCTTCGCCTTCGCCCTCAGA
CGAGTCGGATCTCCCTTTGGGCCGCCTCCCCGCCTGGAATTCGAGCTCGGTACCTTTAAGACCAATGACT
TACAAGGCAGCTGTAGATCTTAGCCACTTTTTAAAAGAAAAGGGGGGACTGGAAGGGCTAATTCACTCCC
AACGAAGACAAGATCTGCTTTTTGCTTGTACTGGGTCTCTCTGGTTAGACCAGATCTGAGCCTGGGAGCT
CTCTGGCTAACTAGGGAACCCACTGCTTAAGCCTCAATAAAGCTTGCCTTGAGTGCTTCAAGTAGTGTGT
GCCCGTCTGTTGTGTGACTCTGGTAACTAGAGATCCCTCAGACCCTTTTAGTCAGTGTGGAAAATCTCTA
GCAGTAGTAGTTCATGTCATCTTATTATTCAGTATTTATAACTTGCAAAGAAATGAATATCAGAGAGTGA
GAGGAACTTGTTTATTGCAGCTTATAATGGTTACAAATAAAGCAATAGCATCACAAATTTCACAAATAAA
GCATTTTTTTCACTGCATTCTAGTTGTGGTTTGTCCAAACTCATCAATGTATCTTATCATGTCTGGCTCT
AGCTATCCCGCCCCTAACTCCGCCCATCCCGCCCCTAACTCCGCCCAGTTCCGCCCATTCTCCGCCCCAT
GGCTGACTAATTTTTTTTATTTATGCAGAGGCCGAGGCCGCCTCGGCCTCTGAGCTATTCCAGAAGTAGT
GAGGAGGCTTTTTTGGAGGCCTAGGGACGTACCCAATTCGCCCTATAGTGAGTCGTATTACGCGCGCTCA
CTGGCCGTCGTTTTACAACGTCGTGACTGGGAAAACCCTGGCGTTACCCAACTTAATCGCCTTGCAGCAC
ATCCCCCTTTCGCCAGCTGGCGTAATAGCGAAGAGGCCCGCACCGATCGCCCTTCCCAACAGTTGCGCAG
CCTGAATGGCGAATGGG
[124 nt withheld, positions 5828-5951]
C
[91 nt withheld, positions 5953-6043]
A
[49 nt withheld, positions 6045-6093]
CCTTTGACGTTGGAGTCCACGTTCTTT
[37 nt withheld, positions 6121-6157]
ACCCTATCTCGGTCTATTCTTTTGATTTATAAGGGATTTTGCCGATTTCGGCCTATTGGTTAAAAAATGA
GCTGATTTAACAAAAATTTAACGCGAATTTTAACAAAATATTAACGCTTACAATTTAGGTGGCACTTTTC
GGGGAAATGTGCGCGGAACCCCTATTTGTTTATTTTTCTAAATACATTCAAATATGTATCCGCTCATGAG
ACAATAACCCTGATAAATGCTTCAATAATATTGAAAAAGGAAGAGTATGAGTATTCAACATTTCCGTGTC
GCCCTTATTCCCTTTTTTGCGGCATTTTGCCTTCCTGTTTTTGCTCACCCAGAAACGCTGGTGAAAGTAA
AAGATGCTGAAGATCAGTTGGGTGCACGAGTGGGTTACATCGAACTGGATCTCAACAGCGGTAAGATCCT
TGAGAGTTTTCGCCCCGAAGAACGTTTTCCAATGATGAGCACTTTTAAAGTTCTGCTATGTGGCGCGGTA
TTATCCCGTATTGACGCCGGGCAAGAGCAACTCGGTCGCCGCATACACTATTCTCAGAATGACTTGGTTG
AGTACTCACCAGTCACAGAAAAGCATCTTACGGATGGCATGACAGTAAGAGAATTATGCAGTGCTGCCAT
AACCATGAGTGATAACACTGCGGCCAACTTACTTCTGACAACGATCGGAGGACCGAAGGAGCTAACCGCT
TTTTTGCACAACATGGGGGATCATGTAACTCGCCTTGATCGTTGGGAACCGGAGCTGAATGAAGCCATAC
CAAACGACGAGCGTGACACCACGATGCCTGTAGCAATGGCAACAACGTTGCGCAAACTATTAACTGGCGA
ACTACTTACTCTAGCTTCCCGGCAACAATTAATAGACTGGATGGAGGCGGATAAAGTTGCAGGACCACTT
CTGCGCTCGGCCCTTCCGGCTGGCTGGTTTATTGCTGATAAATCTGGAGCCGGTGAGCGTGGGTCTCGCG
GTATCATTGCAGCACTGGGGCCAGATGGTAAGCCCTCCCGTATCGTAGTTATCTACACGACGGGGAGTCA
GGCAACTATGGATGAACGAAATAGACAGATCGCTGAGATAGGTGCCTCACTGATTAAGCATTGGTAACTG
TCAGACCAAGTTTACTCATATATACTTTAGATTGATTTAAAACTTCATTTTTAATTTAAAAGGATCTAGG
TGAAGATCCTTTTTGATAATCTCATGACCAAAATCCCTTAACGTGAGTTTTCGTTCCACTGAGCGTCAGA
CCCCGTAGAAAAGATCAAAGGATCTTCTTGAGATCCTTTTTTTCTGCGCGTAATCTGCTGCTTGCAAACA
AAAAAACCACCGCTACCAGCGGTGGTTTGTTTGCCGGATCAAGAGCTACCAACTCTTTTTCCGAAGGTAA
CTGGCTTCAGCAGAGCGCAGATACCAAATACTGTTCTTCTAGTGTAGCCGTAGTTAGGCCACCACTTCAA
GAACTCTGTAGCACCGCCTACATACCTCGCTCTGCTAATCCTGTTACCAGTGGCTGCTGCCAGTGGCGAT
AAGTCGTGTCTTACCGGGTTGGACTCAAGACGATAGTTACCGGATAAGGCGCAGCGGTCGGGCTGAACGG
GGGGTTCGTGCACACAGCCCAGCTTGGAGCGAACGACCTACACCGAACTGAGATACCTACAGCGTGAGCT
ATGAGAAAGCGCCACGCTTCCCGAAGGGAGAAAGGCGGACAGGTATCCGGTAAGCGGCAGGGTCGGAACA
GGAGAGCGCACGAGGGAGCTTCCAGGGGGAAACGCCTGGTATCTTTATAGTCCTGTCGGGTTTCGCCACC
TCTGACTTGAGCGTCGATTTTTGTGATGCTCGTCAGGGGGGCGGAGCCTATGGAAAAACGCCAGCAACGC
GGCCTTTTTACGGTTCCTGGCCTTTTGCTGGCCTTTTGCTCACATGTTCTTTCCTGCGTTATCCCCTGAT
TCTGTGGATAACCGTATTACCGCCTTTGAGTGAGCTGATACCGCTCGCCGCAGCCGAACGACCGAGCGCA
GCGAGTCAGTGAGCGAGGAAGCGGAAGAGCGCCCAATACGCAAACCGCCTCTCCCCGCGCGTTGGCCGAT
TCATTAATGCAGCTGGCACGACAGGTTTCCCGACTGGAAAGCGGGCAGTGAGCGCAACGCAATTAATGTG
AGTTAGCTCACTCATTAGGCACCCCAGGCTTTACACTTTATGCTTCCGGCTCGTATGTTGTGTGGAATTG
TGAGCGGATAACAATTTCACACAGGAAACAGCTATGACCATGATTACGCCAAGCGCGCAATTAACCCTCA
CTAAAGGGAACAAAAGCTGGAGCTGCAAGCTTAATGTAGTCTTATGCAATACTCTTGTAGTCTTGCAACA
TGGTAACGATGAGTTAGCAACATGCCTTACAAGGAGAGAAAAAGCACCGTGCATGCCGATTGGTGGAAGT
AAGGTGGTACGATCGTGCCTTATTAGGAAGGCAACAGACGGGTCTGACATGGATTGGACGAACCACTGAA
TTGCCGCATTGCAGAGATATTGTATTTAAGTGCCTAGCTCGATACATAAACGGGTCTCTCTGGTTAGACC
AGATCTGAGCCTGGGAGCTCTCTGGCTAACTAGGGAACCCACTGCTTAAGCCTCAATAAAGCTTGCCTTG
AGTGCTTCAAGTAGTGTGTGCCCGTCTGTTGTGTGACTCTGGTAACTAGAGATCCCTCAGACCCTTTTAG
TCAGTGTGGAAAATCTCTAGCAGTGGCGCCCGAACAGGGACTTGAAAGCGAAAGGGAAACCAGAGGAGCT
CTCTCGACGCAGGACTCGGCTTGCTGAAGCGCGCACGGCAAGAGGCGAGGGGCGGCGACTGGTGAGTACG
CCAAAAATTTTGACTAGCGGAGGCTAGAAGGAGAGAGATGGGTGCGAGAGCGTCAGTATTAAGCGGGGGA
GAATTAGATCGCGATGGGAAAAAATTCGGTTAAGGCCAGGGGGAAAGAAAAAATATAAATTAAAACATAT
AGTATGGGCAAGCAGGGAGCTAGAACGATTCGCAGTTAATCCTGGCCTGTTAGAAACATCAGAAGGCTGT
AGACAAATACTGGGACAGCTACAACCATCCCTTCAGACAGGATCAGAAGAACTTAGATCATTATATAATA
CAGTAGCAACCCTCTATTGTGTGCATCAAAGGATAGAGATAAAAGACACCAAGGAAGCTTTAGACAAGAT
AGAGGAAGAGCAAAACAAAAGTAAGACCACCGCACAGCAAGCGGCCCTGATCTTCAGACCTGGAGGAGGA
GATATGAGGGACAATTGGAGAAGTGAATTATATAAATATAAAGTAGTAAAAATTGAACCATTAGGAGTAG
CACCCACCAAGGCAAAGAGAAGAGTGGTGCAGAGAGAAAAAAGAGCAGTGGGAATAGGAGCTTTGTTCCT
TGGGTTCTTGGGAGCAGCAGGAAGCACTATGGGCGCAGCGTCAATGACGCTGACGGTACAGGCCAGACAA
TTATTGTCTGGTATAGTGCAGCAGCAGAACAATTTGCTGAGGGCTATTGAGGCGCAACAGCATCTGTTGC
AACTCACAGTCTGGGGCATCAAGCAGCTCCAGGCAAGAATCCTGGCTGTGGAAAGATACCTAAAGGATCA
ACAGCTCCTGGGGATTTGGGGTTGCTCTGGAAAACTCATTTGCACCACTGCTGTGCCTTGGAATGCTAGT
TGGAGTAATGAATCTCTGGAACAGATTTGGAATCACACGACCTGGATGGAGTGGGACAGAGAAATTAACA
ATTACACAAGCTTAATACACTCCTTAATTGAAGAATCGCAAAACCAGCAAGAAAAGAATGAACAAGAATT
ATTGGAATTAGATAAATGGGCAAGTTTGTGGAATTGGTTTAACATAACAAATTGGCTGTGGTATATAAAA
TTATTCATAATGATAGTAGGAGGCTTGGTAGGTTTAAGAATAGTTTTTGCTGTACTTTCTATAGTGAATA
GAGTTAGGCAGGGATATTCACCATTATCGTTTCAGACCCACCTCCCAACCCCGAGGGGACCCGACAGGCC
CGAAGGAATAGAAGAAGAAGGTGGAGAGAGAGACAGAGACAGATCCATTCGATTAGTGAACGGATCTCGA
CGGTATCGGTTAACTTTTAAAAGAAAAGGGGGGATTGGGGGGTACAGTGCAGGGGAAAGAATAGTAGACA
TAATAGCAACAGACATACAAACTAAAGAATTACAAAAACAAATTACAAAAATTCAAAATTTTATCGACGC
GTAGGAACAGAGAAACAGGAGAATATGGGCCAAACAGGATATCTGTGGTAAGCAGTTCCTGCCCCGGCTC
AGGGCCAAGAACAGTTGGAACAGCAGAATATGGGCCAAACAGGATATCTGTGGTAAGCAGTTCCTGCCCC
GGCTCAGGGCCAAGAACAGATGGTCCCCAGATGCGGTCCCGCCCTCAGCAGTTTCTAGAGAACCATCAGA
TGTTTCCAGGGTGCCCCAAGGACCTGAAATGACCCTGTGCCTTATTTGAACTAACCAATCAGTTCGCTTC
TCGCTTCTGTTCGCGCGCTTCTGCTCCCCGAGCTCTATATAAGC
Features (pLannotate 1.2.2; 27 found; start..end, strand, type, name):
     87..3548    +  CDS            CARD11: CAR11_HUMAN - Also known as CARMA1 From Homo sapiens (Human).
   3612..4328    +  CDS            EGFP: EGFP is a basic (constitutively fluorescent) green fluorescent protein published in 1996, derived from Aequorea victoria. It is reported to be a rapidly-maturing weak dimer with moderate acid sensitivity.
   4345..4933    +  misc_feature   WPRE: woodchuck hepatitis virus posttranscriptional regulatory element
   4950..5018    +  CDS            nef (fragment): NEF_HV1Z2 - Experimental evidence at protein level: Swiss-Prot protein existence level 1. Extracellular Nef protein targets CD4(+) T-lymphocytes for apoptosis by interacting with CXCR4 surface receptors. From Human immunodeficiency virus type 1 group M subtype D (isolate Z2/CDC-Z34) (HIV-1).
   5020..5253    +  LTR            3' LTR (ΔU3): self-inactivating 3' long terminal repeat (LTR) from HIV-1
   5325..5446    +  polyA_signal   SV40 poly(A) signal: SV40 polyadenylation signal
   5486..5621    +  rep_origin     SV40 ori: SV40 origin of replication
   5642..5660    -  promoter       T7 promoter: promoter for bacteriophage T7 RNA polymerase
   5668..5823    +  CDS            lacZα (fragment): LacZα fragment of β-galactosidase; lacZ fragment
   5828..6256    +  rep_origin     f1 ori (sequence partly withheld): f1 bacteriophage origin of replication; arrow indicates direction of (+) strand synthesis
   6309..6413    +  promoter       AmpR promoter: bla
   6414..7274    +  CDS            AmpR: β-lactamase; bla; confers resistance to ampicillin, carbenicillin, and related antibiotics
   7445..8033    +  rep_origin     ori: high-copy-number ColE1/pMB1/pBR322/pUC origin of replication
   8216..8308    +  CDS            lacI (fragment): lac repressor; lacI; The lac repressor binds to the lac operator to inhibit transcription in E. coli. This inhibition can be relieved by adding lactose or isopropyl-β-D-thiogalactopyranoside (IPTG).
   8321..8342    +  protein_bind   CAP binding site: CAP binding activates transcription in the presence of cAMP. E. coli catabolite activator protein
   8357..8387    +  promoter       lac promoter: promoter for the E. coli lac operon
   8391..8413    +  protein_bind   lac operator (fragment): The lac repressor binds to the lac operator to inhibit transcription in E. coli. This inhibition can be relieved by adding lactose or isopropyl-β-D-thiogalactopyranoside (IPTG). lac repressor encoded by lacI
   8456..8474    +  promoter       T3 promoter: promoter for bacteriophage T3 RNA polymerase
   8502..8728    +  promoter       RSV promoter: Rous sarcoma virus enhancer/promoter
   8729..8909    +  LTR            5' LTR (truncated): truncated 5' long terminal repeat (LTR) from HIV-1
   8956..9081    +  misc_feature   HIV-1 Ψ: packaging signal of human immunodeficiency virus type 1
   9065..9403    +  CDS            HIV-1 gag (fragment): gag protein from human immunodeficiency virus 1; gag
   9573..9806    +  misc_feature   RRE: The Rev response element (RRE) of HIV-1 allows for Rev-dependent mRNA export from the nucleus to the cytoplasm.
  10183..10283   +  CDS            Rev (fragment): human immunodeficiency virus 1 (HIV-1) Rev protein; rev; enhances nuclear export of unspliced and incompletely spliced viral mRNAs
  10302..10419   +  misc_feature   cPPT/CTS: central polypurine tract and central termination sequence of HIV-1
  10448..10742   +  LTR            LTR (fragment): long terminal repeat from Moloney murine leukemia virus
  10742..35      +  promoter       TRE3GV promoter (fragment) (across the origin): 3rd-generation Tet-responsive promoter that can be activated by binding of Tet-On® 3G, optimized for retroviral and lentiviral vectors
