[The description below was written by a language model from this plasmid's Addgene catalogue record and pLannotate feature annotations shown in this document.]
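Description:
pRRL-MND-hCard11 R72K-T2A-GFP is a third-generation-style, self-inactivating HIV-1 lentiviral transfer plasmid built on the pRRL backbone for expressing a human CARD11 (CARMA1) variant in mammalian cells. It is maintained in E. coli through a high-copy ColE1/pUC-type origin with ampicillin selection (AmpR/β-lactamase). The backbone also carries an f1 origin, an SV40 origin and poly(A) signal, and leftover lac and T7/T3 cloning-vector elements.

The viral genome is transcribed from a chimeric RSV promoter fused to a truncated 5' LTR. It contains the Ψ packaging signal with a partial gag sequence, the Rev response element for Rev-dependent nuclear export, and the cPPT/CTS that aids nuclear import of the provirus. It ends in a ΔU3 3' LTR, which inactivates LTR promoter activity after integration. Expression of the payload therefore depends on the internal MND promoter named in the catalogue. The automated annotation does not label it as such, but the Moloney murine leukemia virus LTR fragment and the short "TRE3GV" fragment annotated just upstream of the coding region most likely correspond to this retrovirus-derived promoter rather than to a Tet-responsive element.

MND drives the CARD11 open reading frame carrying the R72K substitution in the CARD domain. According to the construct name, this is followed by a T2A self-cleaving peptide, which fits the short unannotated gap before EGFP, so GFP is produced as a separate protein that marks transduced cells. A WPRE downstream enhances transcript expression. The stated purpose is expression of the R72K CARD domain variant, and the associated study concerns functional assessment of genetic variants in CARD11.
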