Addgene plasmid #163785: pRRL-MND-hCard11 R72K-T2A-GFP
Purpose: Expression of R72K CARD domain variant
Depositing lab: Richard James. Depositing organization: Seattle Children's Hospital and Research Institute. Publication: Multiplexed Functional Assessment of Genetic Variants in CARD11. Meitlis I, Allenspach EJ, Bauman BM, Phan IQ, Dabbah G, Schmitt EG, Camp ND, Torgerson TR, Nickerson DA, Bamshad MJ, Hagin D, Luthers CR, Stinson JR, Gray J, Lundgren I, Church JA, Butte MJ, Jordan MB, Aceves SS, Schwartz DM, Milner JD, Schuval S, Skoda-Smith S, Cooper MA, Starita LM, Rawlings DJ, Snow AL, James RG. Am J Hum Genet. 2020 Nov 12. pii: S0002-9297(20)30373-6. doi: 10.1016/j.ajhg.2020.10.015. PubMed 33202260.
Backbone
  Vector backbone: PRRL
  Vector type: Lentiviral
Growth in bacteria
  Bacterial resistance: Ampicillin, 100 μg/mL
  Growth temperature: 37°C
  Growth strain: NEB Stable
  Copy number: High Copy
Gene/Insert
  Gene/Insert name: CARD11
  Species: H. sapiens (human)
  Mutation: R72K
  Entrez Gene: CARD11 (a.k.a. BENTA, BIMP3, CARMA1, IMD11, IMD11A, PPBL)
  Promoter: MND
  Cloning method: Gibson Cloning
Terms and licenses: Academic/Nonprofit Terms; Industry Terms: Not Available to Industry
How to cite: pRRL-MND-hCard11 R72K-T2A-GFP was a gift from Richard James (Addgene plasmid # 163785 ; http://n2t.net/addgene:163785 ; RRID:Addgene_163785)
